Addgene plasmid #136208: pCDNA4.TO-ORF47-2xCSTREP
Purpose: Expresses C-terminally strep tagged Kaposi's Sarcoma Associated Herpesvirus (KSHV) ORF47
Depositing lab: Britt Glaunsinger. Depositing organization: University of California, Berkeley. Publication: Global mapping of herpesvirus-host protein complexes reveals a transcription strategy for late genes. Davis ZH, Verschueren E, Jang GM, Kleffman K, Johnson JR, Park J, Von Dollen J, Maher MC, Johnson T, Newton W, Jager S, Shales M, Horner J, Hernandez RD, Krogan NJ, Glaunsinger BA. Mol Cell. 2015 Jan 22;57(2):349-60. doi: 10.1016/j.molcel.2014.11.026. Epub 2014 Dec 24. PubMed 25544563.
Backbone
  Vector backbone: pCDNA4.TO
  Backbone manufacturer: Invitrogen
  Vector type: Mammalian Expression
  Selectable markers: Zeocin
Growth in bacteria
  Bacterial resistance: Ampicillin, 100 μg/mL
  Growth temperature: 37°C
  Growth strain: DH5alpha
  Copy number: High Copy
Gene/Insert
  Gene/Insert name: ORF47
  Species: Kaposi's sarcoma-associated herpesvirus (KSHV)
  Promoter: CMV
  Cloning method: Restriction Enzyme; 5′ cloning site Unknown (unknown if destroyed)
  Sequencing primers: 5′ CGCAAATGGGCGGTAGGCGTG; 3′ TAGAAGGCACAGTCGAGGCT
Resource information
  A portion of this plasmid was derived from a plasmid made by: cDNA of reactivated TREx BCBL-1-RTA cells
Terms and licenses: Academic/Nonprofit Terms; Industry Terms: Not Available to Industry
How to cite: pCDNA4.TO-ORF47-2xCSTREP was a gift from Britt Glaunsinger (Addgene plasmid # 136208 ; http://n2t.net/addgene:136208 ; RRID:Addgene_136208)
