[The description below was written by a language model from this plasmid's Addgene catalogue record and pLannotate feature annotations shown in this document.]
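Description:
pCDNA4.TO-ORF47-2xCSTREP is a mammalian expression plasmid built on the Invitrogen pcDNA4/TO backbone that carries ORF47 of Kaposi's sarcoma-associated herpesvirus (KSHV). According to the record, the insert was derived from cDNA of reactivated TREx BCBL-1-RTA cells. The annotated coding sequence matches KSHV glycoprotein L, the partner of glycoprotein H in the heterodimer needed for fusion of viral and cellular membranes during entry. The catalogue entry states that the protein is C-terminally Strep tagged, and the name implies a tandem (2x) tag. The feature table does not annotate the tag separately, although unannotated sequence lies between the end of the gL match and the polyadenylation signal.

Expression is driven by the human CMV immediate early enhancer and promoter. Short tet operator matches sit immediately downstream of the promoter, which fits the backbone's tetracycline-regulated design: transcription is repressed in cells that express the Tet repressor and is induced by tetracycline or doxycycline, whereas in ordinary cells the promoter behaves constitutively. A bovine growth hormone poly(A) signal terminates the transcript. A second cassette places the Sh ble gene under tandem SV40 early and bacterial EM7 promoters with an SV40 poly(A) signal, which allows Zeocin selection of stable mammalian lines. In E. coli the plasmid is maintained by a high-copy ColE1/pUC origin and ampicillin resistance, and an f1 origin is also present.

The associated study mapped herpesvirus–host protein complexes globally, so the tagged ORF47 was presumably intended for Strep affinity purification of its interacting proteins from mammalian cells.
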