Features (pLannotate 1.2.2; 22 found; start..end, strand, type, name):
     28..80      -  misc_feature   bom (fragment): basis of mobility region from pBR322
    235..614     +  enhancer       CMV enhancer: human cytomegalovirus immediate early enhancer
    615..818     +  promoter       CMV promoter: human cytomegalovirus (CMV) immediate early promoter
    820..839     +  promoter       PLtetO-1 promoter (fragment): modified phage lambda PL promoter with tet operator sites (Lutz and Bujard, 1997)
    841..860     +  promoter       PLtetO-1 promoter (fragment): modified phage lambda PL promoter with tet operator sites (Lutz and Bujard, 1997)
    868..901     +  promoter       TRE3GV promoter (fragment): 3rd-generation Tet-responsive promoter that can be activated by binding of Tet-On® 3G, optimized for retroviral and lentiviral vectors
   1025..1525    +  CDS            gL: GL_HHV8P - Experimental evidence at protein level: Swiss-Prot protein existence level 1. The heterodimer glycoprotein H-glycoprotein L is required for the fusion of viral and plasma membranes leading to virus entry into the host cell. Acts as a functional inhibitor of gH and maintains gH in an inhibited form. Upon binding to host integrins, gL dissociates from gH leading to activation of the viral fusion glycoproteins gB and gH. Targets heparan sulfate proteoglycans of the syndecan family as well as host EPHA2 to promote viral entry. From Human herpesvirus 8 type P (isolate GK18) (HHV-8) (Kapo
   1671..1895    +  polyA_signal   bGH poly(A) signal: bovine growth hormone polyadenylation signal
   1899..1920    +  promoter       SV40 promoter (fragment): SV40 enhancer and early promoter
   1941..2369    +  rep_origin     f1 ori (sequence partly withheld): f1 bacteriophage origin of replication; arrow indicates direction of (+) strand synthesis
   2383..2712    +  promoter       SV40 promoter: SV40 enhancer and early promoter
   2760..2807    +  promoter       EM7 promoter: synthetic bacterial promoter&nbsp
   2826..3200    +  CDS            BleoR: antibiotic-binding protein; Sh ble from Streptoalloteichus hindustanus; confers resistance to bleomycin, phleomycin, and Zeocin™
   3210..3335    +  CDS            ble (fragment): BLE_KLEPN - Experimental evidence at protein level: Swiss-Prot protein existence level 1. Binding protein with a strong affinity to the bleomycin family of antibiotics. Binds to CL990; an antimitotic-antibiotic compound. From Klebsiella pneumoniae.
   3330..3451    +  polyA_signal   SV40 poly(A) signal: SV40 polyadenylation signal
   3524..3540    -  protein_bind   lac operator: The lac repressor binds to the lac operator to inhibit transcription in E. coli. This inhibition can be relieved by adding lactose or isopropyl-β-D-thiogalactopyranoside (IPTG). lac repressor encoded by lacI
   3548..3578    -  promoter       lac promoter: promoter for the E. coli lac operon
   3593..3614    -  protein_bind   CAP binding site: CAP binding activates transcription in the presence of cAMP. E. coli catabolite activator protein
   3627..3719    -  CDS            lacI (fragment): lac repressor; lacI; The lac repressor binds to the lac operator to inhibit transcription in E. coli. This inhibition can be relieved by adding lactose or isopropyl-β-D-thiogalactopyranoside (IPTG).
   3902..4490    -  rep_origin     ori: high-copy-number ColE1/pMB1/pBR322/pUC origin of replication
   4661..5521    -  CDS            AmpR: β-lactamase; bla; confers resistance to ampicillin, carbenicillin, and related antibiotics
   5522..5626    -  promoter       AmpR promoter: bla
>Addgene plasmid #136208 | pCDNA4.TO-ORF47-2xCSTREP | addgene full sequence | sequence record 267576 | Addgene NGS Result
GACGGATCGGGAGATCTCCCGATCCCCTATGGTGCACTCTCAGTACAATCTGCTCTGATGCCGCATAGTT
AAGCCAGTATCTGCTCCCTGCTTGTGTGTTGGAGGTCGCTGAGTAGTGCGCGAGCAAAATTTAAGCTACA
ACAAGGCAAGGCTTGACCGACAATTGCATGAAGAATCTGCTTAGGGTTAGGCGTTTTGCGCTGCTTCGCG
ATGTACGGGCCAGATATACGCGTTGACATTGATTATTGACTAGTTATTAATAGTAATCAATTACGGGGTC
ATTAGTTCATAGCCCATATATGGAGTTCCGCGTTACATAACTTACGGTAAATGGCCCGCCTGGCTGACCG
CCCAACGACCCCCGCCCATTGACGTCAATAATGACGTATGTTCCCATAGTAACGCCAATAGGGACTTTCC
ATTGACGTCAATGGGTGGAGTATTTACGGTAAACTGCCCACTTGGCAGTACATCAAGTGTATCATATGCC
AAGTACGCCCCCTATTGACGTCAATGACGGTAAATGGCCCGCCTGGCATTATGCCCAGTACATGACCTTA
TGGGACTTTCCTACTTGGCAGTACATCTACGTATTAGTCATCGCTATTACCATGGTGATGCGGTTTTGGC
AGTACATCAATGGGCGTGGATAGCGGTTTGACTCACGGGGATTTCCAAGTCTCCACCCCATTGACGTCAA
TGGGAGTTTGTTTTGGCACCAAAATCAACGGGACTTTCCAAAATGTCGTAACAACTCCGCCCCATTGACG
CAAATGGGCGGTAGGCGTGTACGGTGGGAGGTCTATATAAGCAGAGCTCTCCCTATCAGTGATAGAGATC
TCCCTATCAGTGATAGAGATCGTCGACGAGCTCGTTTAGTGAACCGTCAGATCGCCTGGAGACGCCATCC
ACGCTGTTTTGACCTCCATAGAAGACACCGGGACCGATCCAGCCTCCGGACTCTAGCGTTTAAACTTAAG
CTTGGTACCGAGCTCGGATCCACTAGTCCAGTGTGGTGGAATTCATGGGGATCTTTGCGCTATTTGCCGT
CCTGTGGACCACCCTATTGGTCACATCTCACGCATACGTCGCCTTACCATGTTGCGCAATTCAGGCATCG
GCAGCCTCTACCCTGCCGTTGTTCTTTGCGGTCCACTCTATCCACTTCGCCGATCCGAATCACTGCAACG
GGGTCTGTATAGCCAAGCTGCGAAGCAAAACAGGCGACATTACCGTGGAAACATGCGTGAATGGGTTTAA
TCTGAGGTCATTTTTAGTCGCGGTCGTTCGAAGATTGGGGTCCTGGGCGTCGCAGGAAAACCTGAGGTTG
TTGTGGTATTTACAACGAAGTTTGACGGCCTATACTGTAGGTTTTAACGCGACCACTGCAGATAGCTCTA
TTCACAACGTAAACATAATTATAATAAGCGTGGGAAAGGCCATGAACCGGACAGGTTCTGTTAGCGGAAG
TCAGACTCGGGCTAAAAGCAGCAGCCGGAGAGCGCACGCAGGTCAAAAGGGAAAATCAGGGCGGCCGCTC
GAGGGAGGCGGTGGATGGAGCCACCCCCAGTTCGAGAAGGGCGGCGGCAGCGGCGGCGGCAGCGGCGGCG
GCAGCTGGAGCCACCCCCAGTTCGAGAAGGGGCCCGTTTAAACCCGCTGATCAGCCTCGACTGTGCCTTC
TAGTTGCCAGCCATCTGTTGTTTGCCCCTCCCCCGTGCCTTCCTTGACCCTGGAAGGTGCCACTCCCACT
GTCCTTTCCTAATAAAATGAGGAAATTGCATCGCATTGTCTGAGTAGGTGTCATTCTATTCTGGGGGGTG
GGGTGGGGCAGGACAGCAAGGGGGAGGATTGGGAAGACAATAGCAGGCATGCTGGGGATGCGGTGGGCTC
TATGGCTTCTGAGGCGGAAAGAACCAGCTGGGGCTCTAGGGGGTATCCCC
[124 nt withheld, positions 1941-2064]
C
[91 nt withheld, positions 2066-2156]
A
[49 nt withheld, positions 2158-2206]
CCTTTGACGTTGGAGTCCACGTTCTTT
[37 nt withheld, positions 2234-2270]
ACCCTATCTCGGTCTATTCTTTTGATTTATAAGGGATTTTGCCGATTTCGGCCTATTGGTTAAAAAATGA
GCTGATTTAACAAAAATTTAACGCGAATTAATTCTGTGGAATGTGTGTCAGTTAGGGTGTGGAAAGTCCC
CAGGCTCCCCAGCAGGCAGAAGTATGCAAAGCATGCATCTCAATTAGTCAGCAACCAGGTGTGGAAAGTC
CCCAGGCTCCCCAGCAGGCAGAAGTATGCAAAGCATGCATCTCAATTAGTCAGCAACCATAGTCCCGCCC
CTAACTCCGCCCATCCCGCCCCTAACTCCGCCCAGTTCCGCCCATTCTCCGCCCCATGGCTGACTAATTT
TTTTTATTTATGCAGAGGCCGAGGCCGCCTCTGCCTCTGAGCTATTCCAGAAGTAGTGAGGAGGCTTTTT
TGGAGGCCTAGGCTTTTGCAAAAAGCTCCCGGGAGCTTGTATATCCATTTTCGGATCTGATCAGCACGTG
TTGACAATTAATCATCGGCATAGTATATCGGCATAGTATAATACGACAAGGTGAGGAACTAAACCATGGC
CAAGTTGACCAGTGCCGTTCCGGTGCTCACCGCGCGCGACGTCGCCGGAGCGGTCGAGTTCTGGACCGAC
CGGCTCGGGTTCTCCCGGGACTTCGTGGAGGACGACTTCGCCGGTGTGGTCCGGGACGACGTGACCCTGT
TCATCAGCGCGGTCCAGGACCAGGTGGTGCCGGACAACACCCTGGCCTGGGTGTGGGTGCGCGGCCTGGA
CGAGCTGTACGCCGAGTGGTCGGAGGTCGTGTCCACGAACTTCCGGGACGCCTCCGGGCCGGCCATGACC
GAGATCGGCGAGCAGCCGTGGGGGCGGGAGTTCGCCCTGCGCGACCCGGCCGGCAACTGCGTGCACTTCG
TGGCCGAGGAGCAGGACTGACACGTGCTACGAGATTTCGATTCCACCGCCGCCTTCTATGAAAGGTTGGG
CTTCGGAATCGTTTTCCGGGACGCCGGCTGGATGATCCTCCAGCGCGGGGATCTCATGCTGGAGTTCTTC
GCCCACCCCAACTTGTTTATTGCAGCTTATAATGGTTACAAATAAAGCAATAGCATCACAAATTTCACAA
ATAAAGCATTTTTTTCACTGCATTCTAGTTGTGGTTTGTCCAAACTCATCAATGTATCTTATCATGTCTG
TATACCGTCGACCTCTAGCTAGAGCTTGGCGTAATCATGGTCATAGCTGTTTCCTGTGTGAAATTGTTAT
CCGCTCACAATTCCACACAACATACGAGCCGGAAGCATAAAGTGTAAAGCCTGGGGTGCCTAATGAGTGA
GCTAACTCACATTAATTGCGTTGCGCTCACTGCCCGCTTTCCAGTCGGGAAACCTGTCGTGCCAGCTGCA
TTAATGAATCGGCCAACGCGCGGGGAGAGGCGGTTTGCGTATTGGGCGCTCTTCCGCTTCCTCGCTCACT
GACTCGCTGCGCTCGGTCGTTCGGCTGCGGCGAGCGGTATCAGCTCACTCAAAGGCGGTAATACGGTTAT
CCACAGAATCAGGGGATAACGCAGGAAAGAACATGTGAGCAAAAGGCCAGCAAAAGGCCAGGAACCGTAA
AAAGGCCGCGTTGCTGGCGTTTTTCCATAGGCTCCGCCCCCCTGACGAGCATCACAAAAATCGACGCTCA
AGTCAGAGGTGGCGAAACCCGACAGGACTATAAAGATACCAGGCGTTTCCCCCTGGAAGCTCCCTCGTGC
GCTCTCCTGTTCCGACCCTGCCGCTTACCGGATACCTGTCCGCCTTTCTCCCTTCGGGAAGCGTGGCGCT
TTCTCATAGCTCACGCTGTAGGTATCTCAGTTCGGTGTAGGTCGTTCGCTCCAAGCTGGGCTGTGTGCAC
GAACCCCCCGTTCAGCCCGACCGCTGCGCCTTATCCGGTAACTATCGTCTTGAGTCCAACCCGGTAAGAC
ACGACTTATCGCCACTGGCAGCAGCCACTGGTAACAGGATTAGCAGAGCGAGGTATGTAGGCGGTGCTAC
AGAGTTCTTGAAGTGGTGGCCTAACTACGGCTACACTAGAAGAACAGTATTTGGTATCTGCGCTCTGCTG
AAGCCAGTTACCTTCGGAAAAAGAGTTGGTAGCTCTTGATCCGGCAAACAAACCACCGCTGGTAGCGGTG
GTTTTTTTGTTTGCAAGCAGCAGATTACGCGCAGAAAAAAAGGATCTCAAGAAGATCCTTTGATCTTTTC
TACGGGGTCTGACGCTCAGTGGAACGAAAACTCACGTTAAGGGATTTTGGTCATGAGATTATCAAAAAGG
ATCTTCACCTAGATCCTTTTAAATTAAAAATGAAGTTTTAAATCAATCTAAAGTATATATGAGTAAACTT
GGTCTGACAGTTACCAATGCTTAATCAGTGAGGCACCTATCTCAGCGATCTGTCTATTTCGTTCATCCAT
AGTTGCCTGACTCCCCGTCGTGTAGATAACTACGATACGGGAGGGCTTACCATCTGGCCCCAGTGCTGCA
ATGATACCGCGAGACCCACGCTCACCGGCTCCAGATTTATCAGCAATAAACCAGCCAGCCGGAAGGGCCG
AGCGCAGAAGTGGTCCTGCAACTTTATCCGCCTCCATCCAGTCTATTAATTGTTGCCGGGAAGCTAGAGT
AAGTAGTTCGCCAGTTAATAGTTTGCGCAACGTTGTTGCCATTGCTACAGGCATCGTGGTGTCACGCTCG
TCGTTTGGTATGGCTTCATTCAGCTCCGGTTCCCAACGATCAAGGCGAGTTACATGATCCCCCATGTTGT
GCAAAAAAGCGGTTAGCTCCTTCGGTCCTCCGATCGTTGTCAGAAGTAAGTTGGCCGCAGTGTTATCACT
CATGGTTATGGCAGCACTGCATAATTCTCTTACTGTCATGCCATCCGTAAGATGCTTTTCTGTGACTGGT
GAGTACTCAACCAAGTCATTCTGAGAATAGTGTATGCGGCGACCGAGTTGCTCTTGCCCGGCGTCAATAC
GGGATAATACCGCGCCACATAGCAGAACTTTAAAAGTGCTCATCATTGGAAAACGTTCTTCGGGGCGAAA
ACTCTCAAGGATCTTACCGCTGTTGAGATCCAGTTCGATGTAACCCACTCGTGCACCCAACTGATCTTCA
GCATCTTTTACTTTCACCAGCGTTTCTGGGTGAGCAAAAACAGGAAGGCAAAATGCCGCAAAAAAGGGAA
TAAGGGCGACACGGAAATGTTGAATACTCATACTCTTCCTTTTTCAATATTATTGAAGCATTTATCAGGG
TTATTGTCTCATGAGCGGATACATATTTGAATGTATTTAGAAAAATAAACAAATAGGGGTTCCGCGCACA
TTTCCCCGAAAAGTGCCACCTGACGTC
